>Addgene plasmid #81643 | pDONR223_SPOP_p.W131C | addgene full sequence | sequence record 166344 | Addgene NGS Result
TGAGTTACGCGTCGTTCCACTGAGCGTCAGACCCCGTAGAAAAGATCAAAGGATCTTCTTGAGATCCTTT
TTTTCTGCGCGTAATCTGCTGCTTGCAAACAAAAAAACCACCGCTACCAGCGGTGGTTTGTTTGCCGGAT
CAAGAGCTACCAACTCTTTTTCCGAAGGTAACTGGCTTCAGCAGAGCGCAGATACCAAATACTGTTCTTC
TAGTGTAGCCGTAGTTAGGCCACCACTTCAAGAACTCTGTAGCACCGCCTACATACCTCGCTCTGCTAAT
CCTGTTACCAGTGGCTGCTGCCAGTGGCGATAAGTCGTGTCTTACCGGGTTGGACTCAAGACGATAGTTA
CCGGATAAGGCGCAGCGGTCGGGCTGAACGGGGGGTTCGTGCACACAGCCCAGCTTGGAGCGAACGACCT
ACACCGAACTGAGATACCTACAGCGTGAGCTATGAGAAAGCGCCACGCTTCCCGAAGGGAGAAAGGCGGA
CAGGTATCCGGTAAGCGGCAGGGTCGGAACAGGAGAGCGCACGAGGGAGCTTCCAGGGGGAAACGCCTGG
TATCTTTATAGTCCTGTCGGGTTTCGCCACCTCTGACTTGAGCGTCGATTTTTGTGATGCTCGTCAGGGG
GGCGGAGCCTATGGAAAAACGCCAGCAACGCGGCCTTTTTACGGTTCCTGGCCTTTTGCTGGCCTTTTGC
TCACATGTTCTTTCCTGCGTTATCCCCTGATTCTGTGGATAACCGTATTACCGCCTTTGAGTGAGCTGAT
ACCGCTCGCCGCAGCCGAACGACCGAGCGCAGCGAGTCAGTGAGCGAGGAAGCGGAAGAGCGCCCAATAC
GCAAACCGCCTCTCCCCGCGCGTTGGCCGATTCATTAATGCAGCTGGCACGACAGGTTTCCCGACTGGAA
AGCGGGCAGTGAGCGCAACGCAATTAATACGCGTACCGCTAGCCAGGAAGAGTTTGTAGAAACGCAAAAA
GGCCATCCGTCAGGATGGCCTTCTGCTTAGTTTGATGCCTGGCAGTTTATGGCGGGCGTCCTGCCCGCCA
CCCTCCGGGCCGTTGCTTCACAACGTTCAAATCCGCTCCCGGCGGATTTGTCCTACTCAGGAGAGCGTTC
ACCGACAAACAACAGATAAAACGAAAGGCCCAGTCTTCCGACTGAGCCTTTCGTTTTATTTGATGCCTGG
CAGTTCCCTACTCTCGCGTTAACGCTAGCATGGATGTTTTCCCAGTCACGACGTTGTAAAACGACGGCCA
GTCTTAAGCTCGGGCCCCAAATAATGATTTTATTTTGACTGATAGTGACCTGTTCGTTGCAACAAATTGA
TGAGCAATGCTTTTTTATAATGCCAACTTTGTACAAAAAAGTTGGCACCATGTCAAGGGTTCCAAGTCCT
CCACCTCCGGCAGAAATGTCGAGTGGCCCCGTAGCTGAGAGTTGGTGCTACACACAGATCAAGGTAGTGA
AATTCTCCTACATGTGGACCATCAATAACTTTAGCTTTTGCCGGGAGGAAATGGGTGAAGTCATTAAAAG
TTCTACATTTTCATCAGGAGCAAATGATAAACTGAAATGGTGTTTGCGAGTAAACCCCAAAGGGTTAGAT
GAAGAAAGCAAAGATTACCTGTCACTTTACCTGTTACTGGTCAGCTGTCCAAAGAGTGAAGTTCGGGCAA
AATTCAAATTCTCCATCCTGAATGCCAAGGGAGAAGAAACCAAAGCTATGGAGAGTCAACGGGCATATAG
GTTTGTGCAAGGCAAAGACTGTGGATTCAAGAAATTCATCCGTAGAGATTTTCTTTTGGATGAGGCCAAC
GGGCTTCTCCCTGATGACAAGCTTACCCTCTTCTGCGAGGTGAGTGTTGTGCAAGATTCTGTCAACATTT
CTGGCCAGAATACCATGAACATGGTAAAGGTTCCTGAGTGCCGGCTGGCAGATGAGTTAGGAGGACTGTG
GGAGAATTCCCGGTTCACAGACTGCTGCTTGTGTGTTGCCGGCCAGGAATTCCAGGCTCACAAGGCTATC
TTAGCAGCTCGTTCTCCGGTTTTTAGTGCCATGTTTGAACATGAAATGGAGGAGAGCAAAAAGAATCGAG
TTGAAATCAATGATGTGGAGCCTGAAGTTTTTAAGGAAATGATGTGCTTCATTTACACGGGGAAGGCTCC
AAACCTCGACAAAATGGCTGATGATTTGCTGGCAGCTGCTGACAAGTATGCCCTGGAGCGCTTAAAGGTC
ATGTGTGAGGATGCCCTCTGCAGTAACCTGTCCGTGGAGAACGCTGCAGAAATTCTCATCCTGGCCGACC
TCCACAGTGCAGATCAGTTGAAAACTCAGGCAGTGGATTTCATCAACTATCATGCTTCGGATGTCTTGGA
GACCTCTGGGTGGAAGTCAATGGTGGTGTCACATCCCCACTTGGTGGCTGAGGCATACCGCTCTCTGGCT
TCAGCACAGTGCCCTTTTCTGGGACCCCCACGCAAACGCCTGAAGCAATCCTAATTGCCAACTTTCTTGT
ACAAAGTTGGCATTATAAGAAAGCATTGCTTATCAATTTGTTGCAACGAACAGGTCACTATCAGTCAAAA
TAAAATCATTATTTGCCATCCAGCTGATATCCCCTATAGTGAGTCGTATTACATGGTCATAGCTGTTTCC
TGGCAGCTCTGGCCCGTGTCTCAAAATCTCTGATGTTACATTGCACAAGATAAAAATATATCATCATGCC
TCCTCTAGACCAGCCAGGACAGAAATGCCTCGACTTCGCTGCTACCCAAGGTTGCCGGGTGACGCACACC
GTGGAAACGGATGAAGGCACGAACCCAGTGGACATAAGCCTGTTCGGTTCGTAAGCTGTAATGCAAGTAG
CGTATGCGCTCACGCAACTGGTCCAGAACCTTGACCGAACGCAGCGGTGGTAACGGCGCAGTGGCGGTTT
TCATGGCTTGTTATGACTGTTTTTTTGGGGTACAGTCTATGCCTCGGGCATCCAAGCAGCAAGCGCGTTA
CGCCGTGGGTCGATGTTTGATGTTATGGAGCAGCAACGATGTTACGCAGCAGGGCAGTCGCCCTAAAACA
AAGTTAAACATTATGAGGGAAGCGGTGATCGCCGAAGTATCGACTCAACTATCAGAGGTAGTTGGCGTCA
TCGAGCGCCATCTCGAACCGACGTTGCTGGCCGTACATTTGTACGGCTCCGCAGTGGATGGCGGCCTGAA
GCCACACAGTGATATTGATTTGCTGGTTACGGTGACCGTAAGGCTTGATGAAACAACGCGGCGAGCTTTG
ATCAACGACCTTTTGGAAACTTCGGCTTCCCCTGGAGAGAGCGAGATTCTCCGCGCTGTAGAAGTCACCA
TTGTTGTGCACGACGACATCATTCCGTGGCGTTATCCAGCTAAGCGCGAACTGCAATTTGGAGAATGGCA
GCGCAATGACATTCTTGCAGGTATCTTCGAGCCAGCCACGATCGACATTGATCTGGCTATCTTGCTGACA
AAAGCAAGAGAACATAGCGTTGCCTTGGTAGGTCCAGCGGCGGAGGAACTCTTTGATCCGGTTCCTGAAC
AGGATCTATTTGAGGCGCTAAATGAAACCTTAACGCTATGGAACTCGCCGCCCGACTGGGCTGGCGATGA
GCGAAATGTAGTGCTTACGTTGTCCCGCATTTGGTACAGCGCAGTAACCGGCAAAATCGCGCCGAAGGAT
GTCGCTGCCGACTGGGCAATGGAGCGCCTGCCGGCCCAGTATCAGCCCGTCATACTTGAAGCTAGACAGG
CTTATCTTGGACAAGAAGAAGATCGCTTGGCCTCGCGCGCAGATCAGTTGGAAGAATTTGTCCACTACGT
GAAAGGCGAGATCACCAAGGTAGTCGGCAAATAACCCTCGAGCCACCCATGACCAAAATCCCTTAACG
Features (pLannotate 1.2.2; 12 found; start..end, strand, type, name):
     59..647     +  rep_origin     ori: high-copy-number ColE1/pMB1/pBR322/pUC origin of replication
    830..922     +  CDS            lacI (fragment): lac repressor; lacI; The lac repressor binds to the lac operator to inhibit transcription in E. coli. This inhibition can be relieved by adding lactose or isopropyl-β-D-thiogalactopyranoside (IPTG).
    977..1004    -  terminator     rrnB T2 terminator: transcription terminator T2 from the E. coli rrnB gene
   1136..1179    +  terminator     rrnB T1 terminator: Escherichia coli rrnB; transcription terminator T1 from the E. coli rrnB gene
   1226..1262    -  CDS            lacZα (fragment): LacZα fragment of β-galactosidase; lacZ fragment
   1279..1374    +  protein_bind   attL3: mutant version of attL; recombination site for the Gateway® LR reaction LR Clonase™
   1380..2501    +  CDS            SPOP: SPOP_HUMAN - Experimental evidence at protein level: Swiss-Prot protein existence level 1. Component of a cullin-RING-based BCR (BTB-CUL3-RBX1) E3 ubiquitin-protein ligase complex that mediates the ubiquitination of target proteins, leading most often to their proteasomal degradation. In complex with CUL3, involved in ubiquitination and proteasomal degradation of BRMS1, DAXX, PDX1/IPF1, GLI2 and GLI3. In complex with CUL3, involved in ubiquitination of MACROH2A1 and BMI1; this does not lead to their proteasomal degradation. Inhibits transcriptional activation of PDX1/IPF1 targets, such as insu
   2509..2604    -  protein_bind   attL3: mutant version of attL; recombination site for the Gateway® LR reaction LR Clonase™
   2623..2641    -  promoter       T7 promoter: promoter for bacteriophage T7 RNA polymerase
   2831..2854    +  promoter       Pc promoter (fragment): intI1 (promoter lies within the coding sequence); class 1 integron promoter
   3030..3086    +  CDS            GmR (fragment): gentamycin acetyltransferase; aacC1; confers resistance to gentamycin
   3093..3884    +  CDS            SmR: aminoglycoside adenylyltransferase (Murphy, 1985); aadA; confers resistance to spectinomycin and streptomycin
