[The description below was written by a language model from this plasmid's Addgene catalogue record and pLannotate feature annotations shown in this document.]
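Description:
pDONR223_SPOP_p.W131C is a Gateway entry clone built on the Invitrogen pDONR223 backbone and carrying the human SPOP open reading frame with a W131C missense substitution. It is a small bacterial plasmid of about 3.9 kb in the sequenced record. It is maintained at high copy in E. coli through a ColE1/pUC-type origin and is selected with spectinomycin via the aadA aminoglycoside adenylyltransferase gene (SmR). A fragment of a class 1 integron Pc promoter and a remnant of a gentamicin resistance gene lie upstream of this marker. Short lacI and lacZα fragments were also annotated and appear to be backbone remnants rather than functional parts.

The SPOP coding sequence is flanked on both sides by attL-type Gateway recombination sites. The annotation software labels both as attL3, in opposite orientations. These sites allow the insert to be moved by an LR Clonase reaction into any compatible destination vector. The record lists no promoter for the insert, so the clone is a shuttle for the ORF rather than an expression construct. The rrnB T1 and T2 terminators upstream of the cassette insulate it from read-through transcription, and a T7 promoter sits just outside the downstream att site, pointing back toward the insert. The clone is in the "closed" configuration, meaning a stop codon immediately follows the ORF, so it will yield native C-termini and cannot be fused to C-terminal tags in the destination vector.

SPOP encodes the substrate adaptor of a CUL3-based E3 ubiquitin ligase. This variant belongs to the Target Accelerator Plasmid Collection, which was assembled for systematic functional testing of rare cancer-associated alleles.
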