Addgene plasmid #81643: pDONR223_SPOP_p.W131C
Purpose: Gateway Donor vector containing SPOP, part of the Target Accelerator Plasmid Collection.
Depositing lab: Jesse Boehm & William Hahn & David Root. Depositing organization: Broad Institute. Publication: Systematic Functional Interrogation of Rare Cancer Variants Identifies Oncogenic Alleles. Kim E, Ilic N, Shrestha Y, Zou L, Kamburov A, Zhu C, Yang X, Lubonja R, Tran N, Nguyen C, Lawrence MS, Piccioni F, Bagul M, Doench JG, Chouinard CR, Wu X, Hogstrom L, Natoli T, Tamayo P, Horn H, Corsello SM, Lage K, Root DE, Subramanian A, Golub TR, Getz G, Boehm JS, Hahn WC. Cancer Discov. 2016 Jul;6(7):714-26. doi: 10.1158/2159-8290.CD-16-0160. Epub 2016 May 4. PubMed 27147599.
Backbone
  Vector backbone: pDONR223
  Backbone manufacturer: Invitrogen
  Backbone size w/o insert (bp): 2790
  Vector type: Gateway Entry vector
Growth in bacteria
  Bacterial resistance: Spectinomycin, 50 μg/mL
  Growth temperature: 37°C
  Growth strain: DH5alpha
  Copy number: High Copy
Gene/Insert
  Gene/Insert name: SPOP (alt name: NM_003563.3)
  Species: H. sapiens (human)
  Mutation: W131C
  Entrez Gene: SPOP (a.k.a. BTBD32, NEDMACE, NEDMIDF, NSDVS1, NSDVS2, TEF2)
  Promoter: None
  Cloning method: Gateway Cloning
  Sequencing primers: 5′ M13pUC-fwd; 3′ M13-Rev
Terms and licenses: Academic/Nonprofit Terms; Industry Terms: Not Available to Industry
Depositor comments: Closed state: stop codon immediately follows insert
How to cite: pDONR223_SPOP_p.W131C was a gift from Jesse Boehm & William Hahn & David Root (Addgene plasmid # 81643 ; http://n2t.net/addgene:81643 ; RRID:Addgene_81643)
