>Addgene plasmid #81643 | pDONR223_SPOP_p.W131C | depositor partial sequence | sequence record 154962 | Insert sequence
ATGTCAAGGGTTCCAAGTCCTCCACCTCCGGCAGAAATGTCGAGTGGCCCCGTAGCTGAGAGTTGGTGCT
ACACACAGATCAAGGTAGTGAAATTCTCCTACATGTGGACCATCAATAACTTTAGCTTTTGCCGGGAGGA
AATGGGTGAAGTCATTAAAAGTTCTACATTTTCATCAGGAGCAAATGATAAACTGAAATGGTGTTTGCGA
GTAAACCCCAAAGGGTTAGATGAAGAAAGCAAAGATTACCTGTCACTTTACCTGTTACTGGTCAGCTGTC
CAAAGAGTGAAGTTCGGGCAAAATTCAAATTCTCCATCCTGAATGCCAAGGGAGAAGAAACCAAAGCTAT
GGAGAGTCAACGGGCATATAGGTTTGTGCAAGGCAAAGACTGTGGATTCAAGAAATTCATCCGTAGAGAT
TTTCTTTTGGATGAGGCCAACGGGCTTCTCCCTGATGACAAGCTTACCCTCTTCTGCGAGGTGAGTGTTG
TGCAAGATTCTGTCAACATTTCTGGCCAGAATACCATGAACATGGTAAAGGTTCCTGAGTGCCGGCTGGC
AGATGAGTTAGGAGGACTGTGGGAGAATTCCCGGTTCACAGACTGCTGCTTGTGTGTTGCCGGCCAGGAA
TTCCAGGCTCACAAGGCTATCTTAGCAGCTCGTTCTCCGGTTTTTAGTGCCATGTTTGAACATGAAATGG
AGGAGAGCAAAAAGAATCGAGTTGAAATCAATGATGTGGAGCCTGAAGTTTTTAAGGAAATGATGTGCTT
CATTTACACGGGGAAGGCTCCAAACCTCGACAAAATGGCTGATGATTTGCTGGCAGCTGCTGACAAGTAT
GCCCTGGAGCGCTTAAAGGTCATGTGTGAGGATGCCCTCTGCAGTAACCTGTCCGTGGAGAACGCTGCAG
AAATTCTCATCCTGGCCGACCTCCACAGTGCAGATCAGTTGAAAACTCAGGCAGTGGATTTCATCAACTA
TCATGCTTCGGATGTCTTGGAGACCTCTGGGTGGAAGTCAATGGTGGTGTCACATCCCCACTTGGTGGCT
GAGGCATACCGCTCTCTGGCTTCAGCACAGTGCCCTTTTCTGGGACCCCCACGCAAACGCCTGAAGCAAT
CC
